Addgene plasmid #106843: gh182
Purpose: expression of gRNA targeting GLT6D1
Depositing lab: Eric-Paul Bennett. Depositing organization: University of Copenhagen. Publication: A validated gRNA library for CRISPR/Cas9 targeting of the human glycosyltransferase genome. Narimatsu Y, Joshi HJ, Zhang Y, Gomes C, Chen YH, Lorenzetti F, Furukawa S, Schjoldager K, Hansen L, Clausen H, Bennett EP, Wandall HH. Glycobiology. 2018 Jan 5. pii: 4791732. doi: 10.1093/glycob/cwx101. PubMed 29315387.
Backbone
  Vector backbone: EPB104
  Backbone manufacturer: Eric-Paul Bennett (Addgene plasmid # 68369)
  Backbone size w/o insert (bp): 2376
  Vector type: Mammalian Expression
Growth in bacteria
  Bacterial resistance: Ampicillin, 100 μg/mL
  Growth temperature: 37°C
  Growth strain: DH5alpha
  Copy number: High Copy
Gene/Insert
  Gene/Insert name: GLT6D1
  gRNA/shRNA sequence: GGGAAGGGACTTTCGACAGG
  Species: H. sapiens (human)
  Entrez Gene: GLT6D1 (a.k.a. GLTDC1, GT6M7)
  Cloning method: Restriction Enzyme; 5′ cloning site unknown (unknown if destroyed); 3′ cloning site unknown (unknown if destroyed)
  Sequencing primers: 5′ T7NP
Terms and licenses: Academic/Nonprofit Terms; Industry Terms: Not Available to Industry
How to cite: gh182 was a gift from Eric-Paul Bennett (Addgene plasmid # 106843 ; http://n2t.net/addgene:106843 ; RRID:Addgene_106843)
