[The description below was written by a language model from this plasmid's Addgene catalogue record and pLannotate feature annotations shown in this document.]
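Description:
gh182 is a small (about 2.7 kb) mammalian guide RNA expression plasmid built on the EPB104 backbone and carrying a single gRNA directed against human GLT6D1, a glycosyltransferase 6 domain-containing gene also known as GLTDC1 or GT6M7. It belongs to a validated gRNA collection designed for CRISPR/Cas9 targeting of the human glycosyltransferase genes. In bacteria it is maintained as a high-copy plasmid through a ColE1/pUC-type origin and selected with ampicillin via the β-lactamase gene and its native promoter.

The functional cassette consists of a human U6 promoter, an RNA polymerase III promoter well suited to producing short, uncapped transcripts, followed by a gap of roughly the size of a 20-nucleotide protospacer and then the Streptococcus pyogenes Cas9 guide RNA scaffold. Transcription therefore yields a complete single guide RNA that directs SpCas9 to the GLT6D1 target site. The plasmid encodes no Cas9, no mammalian selection marker and no reporter, so the nuclease must be supplied separately, for example by co-transfection of a Cas9 expression construct or by use of a Cas9-expressing cell line.

A T7 promoter sits upstream of the U6 cassette and corresponds to the region used for sequence verification of the insert. The remaining annotations (partial M13 origin, lacZα, lacI and RSF origin fragments) are short remnants of the cloning vector lineage and are unlikely to be functional. The guide was inserted by restriction cloning, but the record does not state which sites were used. Typical use is knockout or editing of GLT6D1 in human cells for glycosylation studies.
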