Features (pLannotate 1.2.2; 10 found; start..end, strand, type, name):
      3..134     -  rep_origin     M13 ori (fragment): M13 bacteriophage origin of replication; arrow indicates direction of (+) strand synthesis
    155..311     -  CDS            lacZα (fragment): LacZα fragment of β-galactosidase; lacZ fragment
    320..338     +  promoter       T7 promoter: promoter for bacteriophage T7 RNA polymerase
    398..638     +  promoter       U6 promoter: RNA polymerase III promoter for human U6 snRNA
    667..742     +  misc_RNA       gRNA scaffold: guide RNA scaffold for the Streptococcus pyogenes CRISPR/Cas9 system
    789..836     -  CDS            lacI (fragment): lac repressor; lacI; The lac repressor binds to the lac operator to inhibit transcription in E. coli. This inhibition can be relieved by adding lactose or isopropyl-β-D-thiogalactopyranoside (IPTG).
    873..913     -  rep_origin     RSF ori (fragment): Plasmids containing the RSF 1030 origin of replication can be propagated in E. coli cells that contain additional plasmids with compatible origins.
    991..1579    -  rep_origin     ori: high-copy-number ColE1/pMB1/pBR322/pUC origin of replication
   1750..2610    -  CDS            AmpR: β-lactamase; bla; confers resistance to ampicillin, carbenicillin, and related antibiotics
   2611..2715    -  promoter       AmpR promoter: bla
>Addgene plasmid #106843 | gh182 | addgene full sequence | sequence record 221430 | Addgene Assembled Full Sequence
CTAAATTGTAAGCGTTAATATTTTGTTAAAATTCGCGTTAAATTTTTGTTAAATCAGCTCATTTTTTAAC
CAATAGGCCGAAATCGGCAAAATCCCTTATAAATCAAAAGAATAGACCGAGATAGGGTTGAGTGGCCGCT
ACAGGGCGCTCCCATTCGCCATTCAGGCTGCGCAACTGTTGGGAAGGGCGTTTCGGTGCGGGCCTCTTCG
CTATTACGCCAGCTGGCGAAAGGGGGATGTGCTGCAAGGCGATTAAGTTGGGTAACGCCAGGGTTTTCCC
AGTCACGACGTTGTAAAACGACGGCCAGTGAGCGCGACGTAATACGACTCACTATAGGGCGAATTGGCGG
AAGGCCGTCAAGGCCACGTGTCTTGTCCAGAGCTCGATATCGAATTCGAGGGCCTATTTCCCATGATTCC
TTCATATTTGCATATACGATACAAGGCTGTTAGAGAGATAATTGGAATTAATTTGACTGTAAACACAAAG
ATATTAGTACAAAATACGTGACGTAGAAAGTAATAATTTCTTGGGTAGTTTGCAGTTTTAAAATTATGTT
TTAAAATGGACTATCATATGCTTACCGTAACTTGAAAGTATTTCGATTTCTTGGCTTTATATATCTTGTG
GAAAGGACGAAACACCGGGAAGGGACTTTCGACAGGGTTTTAGAGCTAGAAATAGCAAGTTAAAATAAGG
CTAGTCCGTTATCAACTTGAAAAAGTGGCACCGAGTCGGTGCTTTTTTTGGTACCTGGAGCACAAGACTG
GCCTCATGGGCCTTCCGCTCACTGCCCGCTTTCCAGTCGGGAAACCTGTCGTGCCAGCTGCATTAACATG
GTCATAGCTGTTTCCTTGCGTATTGGGCGCTCTCCGCTTCCTCGCTCACTGACTCGCTGCGCTCGGTCGT
TCGGGTAAAGCCTGGGGTGCCTAATGAGCAAAAGGCCAGCAAAAGGCCAGGAACCGTAAAAAGGCCGCGT
TGCTGGCGTTTTTCCATAGGCTCCGCCCCCCTGACGAGCATCACAAAAATCGACGCTCAAGTCAGAGGTG
GCGAAACCCGACAGGACTATAAAGATACCAGGCGTTTCCCCCTGGAAGCTCCCTCGTGCGCTCTCCTGTT
CCGACCCTGCCGCTTACCGGATACCTGTCCGCCTTTCTCCCTTCGGGAAGCGTGGCGCTTTCTCATAGCT
CACGCTGTAGGTATCTCAGTTCGGTGTAGGTCGTTCGCTCCAAGCTGGGCTGTGTGCACGAACCCCCCGT
TCAGCCCGACCGCTGCGCCTTATCCGGTAACTATCGTCTTGAGTCCAACCCGGTAAGACACGACTTATCG
CCACTGGCAGCAGCCACTGGTAACAGGATTAGCAGAGCGAGGTATGTAGGCGGTGCTACAGAGTTCTTGA
AGTGGTGGCCTAACTACGGCTACACTAGAAGAACAGTATTTGGTATCTGCGCTCTGCTGAAGCCAGTTAC
CTTCGGAAAAAGAGTTGGTAGCTCTTGATCCGGCAAACAAACCACCGCTGGTAGCGGTGGTTTTTTTGTT
TGCAAGCAGCAGATTACGCGCAGAAAAAAAGGATCTCAAGAAGATCCTTTGATCTTTTCTACGGGGTCTG
ACGCTCAGTGGAACGAAAACTCACGTTAAGGGATTTTGGTCATGAGATTATCAAAAAGGATCTTCACCTA
GATCCTTTTAAATTAAAAATGAAGTTTTAAATCAATCTAAAGTATATATGAGTAAACTTGGTCTGACAGT
TACCAATGCTTAATCAGTGAGGCACCTATCTCAGCGATCTGTCTATTTCGTTCATCCATAGTTGCCTGAC
TCCCCGTCGTGTAGATAACTACGATACGGGAGGGCTTACCATCTGGCCCCAGTGCTGCAATGATACCGCG
AGAACCACGCTCACCGGCTCCAGATTTATCAGCAATAAACCAGCCAGCCGGAAGGGCCGAGCGCAGAAGT
GGTCCTGCAACTTTATCCGCCTCCATCCAGTCTATTAATTGTTGCCGGGAAGCTAGAGTAAGTAGTTCGC
CAGTTAATAGTTTGCGCAACGTTGTTGCCATTGCTACAGGCATCGTGGTGTCACGCTCGTCGTTTGGTAT
GGCTTCATTCAGCTCCGGTTCCCAACGATCAAGGCGAGTTACATGATCCCCCATGTTGTGCAAAAAAGCG
GTTAGCTCCTTCGGTCCTCCGATCGTTGTCAGAAGTAAGTTGGCCGCAGTGTTATCACTCATGGTTATGG
CAGCACTGCATAATTCTCTTACTGTCATGCCATCCGTAAGATGCTTTTCTGTGACTGGTGAGTACTCAAC
CAAGTCATTCTGAGAATAGTGTATGCGGCGACCGAGTTGCTCTTGCCCGGCGTCAATACGGGATAATACC
GCGCCACATAGCAGAACTTTAAAAGTGCTCATCATTGGAAAACGTTCTTCGGGGCGAAAACTCTCAAGGA
TCTTACCGCTGTTGAGATCCAGTTCGATGTAACCCACTCGTGCACCCAACTGATCTTCAGCATCTTTTAC
TTTCACCAGCGTTTCTGGGTGAGCAAAAACAGGAAGGCAAAATGCCGCAAAAAAGGGAATAAGGGCGACA
CGGAAATGTTGAATACTCATACTCTTCCTTTTTCAATATTATTGAAGCATTTATCAGGGTTATTGTCTCA
TGAGCGGATACATATTTGAATGTATTTAGAAAAATAAACAAATAGGGGTTCCGCGCACATTTCCCCGAAA
AGTGCCAC
