>Addgene plasmid #106843 | gh182 | addgene partial sequence | sequence record 221431 | hU6-F 5'-GAGGGCCTATTTCCCATGATT-3'
GGAATTAATTTGACTGTAAACACAAAGATATTAGTACAAAATACGTGACGTAGAAAGTAATAATTTCTTG
GGTAGTTTGCAGTTTTAAAATTATGTTTTAAAATGGACTATCATATGCTTACCGTAACTTGAAAGTATTT
CGATTTCTTGGCTTTATATATCTTGTGGAAAGGACGAAACACCGGGAAGGGACTTTCGACAGGGTTTTAG
AGCTAGAAATAGCAAGTTAAAATAAGGCTAGTCCGTTATCAACTTGAAAAAGTGGCACCGAGTCGGTGCT
TTTTTTGGTACCTGGAGCACAAGACTGGCCTCATGGGCCTTCCGCTCACTGCCCGCTTTCCAGTCGGGAA
ACCTGTCGTGCCAGCTGCATTAACATGGTCATAGCTGTTTCCTTGCGTATTGGGCGCTCTCCGCTTCCTC
GCTCACTGACTCGCTGCGCTCGGTCGTTCGGGTAAAGCCTGGGGTGCCTAATGAGCAAAAGGCCAGCAAA
AGGCCAGGAACCGTAAAAAGGCCGCGTTGCTGGCGTTTTTCCATAGGCTCCGCCCCCCTGACGAGCATCA
CAAAAATCGACGCTCAAGTCAGAGGTGGCGAAACCCGACAGGACTATAAAGATACCAGGCGTTTCCCCCT
GGAAGCTCCCTCGTGCGCTCTCCTGTTCCGACCCTGCCGCTTACCGGATACCTGTCCGCCTTTCTCCCTT
CGGGAAGCGTGGCGCTTTCTCATAGCTCACGCTGTAGGTATCTCAGTTCGGTGTAGGTCGTTCGCTCCAA
GCTGGGCTGTGTGCACGAACCCCCCGTTCAGCCCGACCGCTGCGCCTTATCCGGTAACTATCGTCTTGAG
TCCAACCCGGTAAGACACGACTTATCGCCACTGGCAGCAGCCACTGGTAACAGGATTAGCAGAGCGAGG
